Addgene plasmid #210865: pDL0_198
Purpose: C1_Pyrearinus termitilluminans beetle luciferase ('Eluc' version - human-codon optimized)
Depositing lab: Dmitri Nusinow. Depositing organization: Donald Danforth Plant Science Center. Publication: Remote Sensing of Endogenous Pigmentation by Inducible Synthetic Circuits in Grasses. Lee DY, Acosta-Gamboa L, Saleh L, Pathak S, Swyers N, Morgan A, Meerdink S, Kuzio C, Calderon S, Sheng H, Kenney S, Zare A, Gehan M, Nusinow DA. Plant Biotechnol J. 2025 Dec 5. doi: 10.1111/pbi.70480. PubMed 41351300.
Backbone
  Vector backbone: EC15457
  Backbone size w/o insert (bp): 2243
  Total vector size (bp): 3873
  Vector type: Plant Expression, Luciferase, Synthetic Biology
Growth in bacteria
  Bacterial resistance: Spectinomycin, 50 μg/mL
  Growth temperature: 37°C
  Growth strain: DH5alpha
  Copy number: Unknown
Gene/Insert
  Gene/Insert name: Pyrearinus termitilluminans beetle luciferase
  Species: Pyrearinus termitilluminans
  Insert size (bp): 1631
Terms and licenses: Academic/Nonprofit Terms; Industry Terms: Not Available to Industry
Depositor comments: Please visit https://doi.org/10.1101/2025.06.20.660755 for bioRxiv preprint.
How to cite: pDL0_198 was a gift from Dmitri Nusinow (Addgene plasmid # 210865 ; http://n2t.net/addgene:210865 ; RRID:Addgene_210865)
