[The description below was written by a language model from this plasmid's Addgene catalogue record and pLannotate feature annotations shown in this document.]
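Description:
pDL0_198 is a small (about 3.9 kb) part-storage plasmid built on the EC15457 backbone and catalogued as a plant expression, luciferase and synthetic biology vector. It carries the coding sequence of the beetle luciferase from Pyrearinus termitilluminans in its human-codon-optimized "Eluc" form, an insert of roughly 1.6 kb. The "pDL0" name and the "C1" label in the stated purpose suggest a level 0 coding-sequence module for hierarchical modular cloning, although the record does not spell out the assembly standard or the flanking restriction sites.

The annotated features all belong to the bacterial backbone. A high-copy ColE1/pUC-type origin supports replication in E. coli. An aadA gene, which encodes an enzyme that confers streptomycin/spectinomycin resistance, lies downstream of a bla (AmpR) promoter and matches the listed spectinomycin selection. Short fragments of an integron integrase, a gentamicin acetyltransferase gene and lacI are remnants of the resistance cassette and cloning site and are unlikely to be functional. The 17-nt match to the Drosophila U6-3 promoter falls in the region the insert presumably occupies and is most likely a chance hit.

The annotation tool did not detect the luciferase open reading frame, which presumably lies in the unannotated stretch after the lacI fragment. No plant promoter, terminator or T-DNA border is annotated, so the plasmid does not appear to be a complete expression unit on its own. It would presumably be combined with regulatory parts in downstream assemblies to build bioluminescent reporter cassettes. The associated work concerns inducible synthetic gene circuits in grasses.
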