Features (pLannotate 1.2.2; 7 found; start..end, strand, type, name):
    110..214     +  promoter       AmpR promoter: bla
    205..285     -  CDS            int (fragment): INT2_ECOLX - Protein inferred from homology: Swiss-Prot protein existence level 3. Putative integrase believed to be involved in the insertion of antibiotic resistance genes into plasmids and transposons. From Escherichia coli.
    373..429     +  CDS            GmR (fragment): gentamycin acetyltransferase; aacC1; confers resistance to gentamycin
    436..1224    +  CDS            aadA: S3AD_ECOLX - Experimental evidence at protein level: Swiss-Prot protein existence level 1. Mediates bacterial resistance to the antibiotics streptomycin and spectinomycin. From Escherichia coli.
   1398..1986    +  rep_origin     ori: high-copy-number ColE1/pMB1/pBR322/pUC origin of replication
   2169..2218    +  CDS            lacI (fragment): lac repressor; lacI; The lac repressor binds to the lac operator to inhibit transcription in E. coli. This inhibition can be relieved by adding lactose or isopropyl-β-D-thiogalactopyranoside (IPTG).
   2972..2988    -  promoter       dU6-3 promoter (fragment): RNA polymerase III promoter for Drosophila U6-3 snRNA (Port et al., 2014)
>Addgene plasmid #210865 | pDL0_198 | addgene full sequence | sequence record 421293 | Addgene NGS Result
GTGGCTCTTCAGTGGACGAAAGGGCCTCGTGATACGCCTATTTTTATAGGTTAATGTCATGATAATAATG
GTTTCTTAGACGTCAGGTGGCACTTTTCGGGGAAATGTGCGCGGAACCCCTATTTGTTTATTTTTCTAAA
TACATTCAAATATGTATCCGCTCATGAGACAATAACCCTGATAAATGCTTCAATAATATTGAAAAAGGAA
GAGTATGCGCTCACGCAACTGGTCCAGAACCTTGACCGAACGCAGCGGTGGTAACGGCGCAGTGGCGGTT
TTCATGGCTTGTTATGACTGTTTTTTTTTGGGGTACAGTCTATGCCTCGGGCATCCAAGCAGCAAGCGCG
TTACGCCGTGGGTCGATGTTTGATGTTATGGAGCAGCAACGATGTTACGCAGCAGGGCAGTCGCCCTAAA
ACAAAGTTAAACATCATGAGGGAAGCGGTGATCGCCGAAGTATCGACTCAACTATCAGAGGTAGTTGGCG
TCATCGAGCGCCATCTCGAACCGACGTTGCTGGCCGTACATTTGTACGGCTCCGCAGTGGATGGCGGCCT
GAAGCCACACAGCGATATTGATTTGCTGGTTACGGTGACCGTAAGGCTTGATGAAACAACGCGGCGAGCT
TTGATCAACGACCTTTTGGAAACTTCGGCTTCCCCTGGAGAGAGCGAGATTCTCCGCGCTGTAGAAGTCA
CCATTGTTGTGCACGACGACATCATTCCGTGGCGTTATCCAGCTAAGCGCGAACTGCAATTTGGAGAATG
GCAGCGCAATGACATTCTTGCAGGTATCTTCGAGCCAGCCACGATCGACATTGATCTGGCTATCTTGCTG
ACAAAAGCAAGAGAACATAGCGTTGCCTTGGTAGGTCCAGCGGCGGAGGAACTCTTTGATCCGGTTCCTG
AACAGGATCTATTTGAGGCGCTAAATGAAACCTTAACGCTATGGAACTCGCCGCCCGACTGGGCTGGCGA
TGAGCGAAATGTAGTGCTTACGTTGTCCCGCATTTGGTACAGCGCAGTAACCGGCAAAATCGCGCCGAAG
GATGTCGCTGCCGACTGGGCAATGGAGCGCCTGCCGGCCCAGTATCAGCCCGTCATACTTGAAGCTAGAC
AGGCTTATCTTGGACAAGAAGAAGATCGCTTGGCCTCGCGCGCAGATCAGTTGGAAGAATTTGTCCATTA
CGTAAAAGGCGAGATCACCAAGGTAGTCGGCAAATAACTGTCAGACCAAGTTTACTCATATATACTTTAG
ATTGATTTAAAACTTCATTTTTAATTTAAAAGGATCTAGGTGAAGATCCTTTTTGATAATCTCATGACCA
AAATCCCTTAACGTGAGTTTTCGTTCCACTGAGCGTCAGACCCCGTAGAAAAGATCAAAGGATCTTCTTG
AGATCCTTTTTTTCTGCGCGTAATCTGCTGCTTGCAAACAAAAAAACCACCGCTACCAGCGGTGGTTTGT
TTGCCGGATCAAGAGCTACCAACTCTTTTTCCGAAGGTAACTGGCTTCAGCAGAGCGCAGATACCAAATA
CTGTTCTTCTAGTGTAGCCGTAGTTAGGCCACCACTTCAAGAACTCTGTAGCACCGCCTACATACCTCGC
TCTGCTAATCCTGTTACCAGTGGCTGCTGCCAGTGGCGATAAGTCGTGTCTTACCGGGTTGGACTCAAGA
CGATAGTTACCGGATAAGGCGCAGCGGTCGGGCTGAACGGGGGGTTCGTGCACACAGCCCAGCTTGGAGC
GAACGACCTACACCGAACTGAGATACCTACAGCGTGAGCTATGAGAAAGCGCCACGCTTCCCGAAGGGAG
AAAGGCGGACAGGTATCCGGTAAGCGGCAGGGTCGGAACAGGAGAGCGCACGAGGGAGCTTCCAGGGGGA
AACGCCTGGTATCTTTATAGTCCTGTCGGGTTTCGCCACCTCTGACTTGAGCGTCGATTTTTGTGATGCT
CGTCAGGGGGGCGGAGCCTATGGAAAAACGCCAGCAACGCGGCCTTTTTACGGTTCCTGGCCTTTTGCTG
GCCTTTTGCTCACATGTTCTTTCCTGCGTTATCCCCTGATTCTGTGGATAACCGTATTACCGCCTTTGAG
TGAGCTGATACCGCTCGCCGCAGCCGAACGACCGAGCGCAGCGAGTCAGTGAGCGAGGAAGCGGAAGAGC
GCCCAATACGCAAACCGCCTCTCCCCGCGCGTTGGCCGATTCATTAATCACTCTGTGGTCTCAAGGTGAG
AGAGAGAAGAACGTGGTGTACGGCCCCGAGCCCAAGCACCCTCTGGGCAACTTCACCGCCGGCGAGATGC
TGTACAACGCTCTGCACAAGCACTCCCACATCCCCCAGGCCATCCTGGACGTGATGGGCAACGAGTCCCT
TTCCTACCAGGAGTTCTTCGACACTACTGTGAAGCTGGGCCAGAGCCTCCAGAACTGTGGCTACAAGATG
AACGATGTCGTGTCGATCTGTGCAGAGAACAACAAGAGATTCTTCATCCCCATCATCTCCGCCTGGTACA
TCGGCATGGTGGTGGCCCCTGTGAACGAGGACTATATCCCAGACGAGCTGTGTAAAGTGACCGGCATCTC
CAAGCCGATCCTGGTCTTTACCACTAGGAAGATCCTGCCTAAGGTTTTGGAGGTTAAAGACAGAACCAAC
TACATAAAGAGGATCATCATACTGGACTCTGAAGAGAACCTGCTGGGCTGCGAGAGCCTGCACAACTTCA
TGTCCAGGTACTCCGACAACAACCTCCAAACATTCAAGCCTCTGCACTACGACCCTGTGGACCAGGTAGC
CGCCATCCTGTGCTCCTCCGGCACAACCGGCCTGCCTAAAGGCGTGATGCAGACCCACAGGAACATCTGT
GTGAGACTCACACACGCATCTGACCCCAGAGTGGGTACACAACTCATCCCCGGCGTATCCGTGCTGGCCT
ACCTGCCATTCTTCCACGCCTTCGGCTTCAGTATCAACCTGGGCTATTTCATGGTGGGCCTGAGAGTGGT
GATGCTCCGAAGGTTTAACCAGGAGGTGTTCCTGAAGGCCATCCAGGACTACGAGGTGAGGAGCGTGATC
AACGTTCCCTCCACAATCCTGTTCCTGTCCAAGAGCCCTCTGGTGGACAAGTACGACCTATCCACCCTGG
CGGAGCTGTGCTGTGGAGCCGCTCCTCTGGCGAAGGAGGTGGCCGAGATCGCCGTGAAGAGGCTGAACCT
GCCAGGGATACGGTGTGGCTACGGTCTAACAGAGTCTACCTCCGCCAACATCCATACTCTGCACAACGAG
TTCAAGTCCGGCTCCCTGGGCAAGGTGACACCTTACATGGCCGCCAAGATCATCGACAGGAACACCGGCG
AGGCCCTGGGTCCAAACCAGGTGGGCGAGCTGTGCATCTGGGGACCTATGGTAACAAAAGGCTATGTGAA
CAACCCACAGGCTACTAAGGAGGCCATCGACGACGACGGCTGGCTGCACTCTGGCGACTTCGGCTACTAC
GACGAGGACGAGTATTTCTACATCGTGGACCGGTACAAGGAGCTGATCAAATACAAGGGCTATCAGGTCG
CCCCTGTGGAGCTGGAGGAGATCCTCCTTCAGCACCCAGGCATCAGGGACGTGGCCGTCGTGGGTATCCC
TGACATCGAGGCCGGCGAGCTGCCAGCCGGCTTCGTGGTGAAGCAGCCCGGCGCCCAACTCACCGCTAAG
GAGGTGTACGACTTCCTGGCCCAGAGGGTGTCTCACTCCAAGTACCTGAGGGGCGGCGTAAGGTTCGTGG
ACTCTATCCCCAGGAACGTGACAGGCAAGATTAGTCGAAAAGAGCTGAGGGAGGCCCTGATGGAGAAGGC
TTCTAAGCTTGGTGTGAGACCACGAA
